>Addgene plasmid #59748 | pcDNA-LBR-EGFP-polyA | depositor full sequence | sequence record 94052 | pcDNA-LBR-EGFP-polyA sequence 7108 bps
GACGGATCGGGAGATCTCCCGATCCCCTATGGTCGACTCTCAGTACAATCTGCTCTGATGCCGCATAGTT
AAGCCAGTATCTGCTCCCTGCTTGTGTGTTGGAGGTCGCTGAGTAGTGCGCGAGCAAAATTTAAGCTACA
ACAAGGCAAGGCTTGACCGACAATTGCATGAAGAATCTGCTTAGGGTTAGGCGTTTTGCGCTGCTTCGCG
ATGTACGGGCCAGATATACGCGTTGACATTGATTATTGACTAGTTATTAATAGTAATCAATTACGGGGTC
ATTAGTTCATAGCCCATATATGGAGTTCCGCGTTACATAACTTACGGTAAATGGCCCGCCTGGCTGACCG
CCCAACGACCCCCGCCCATTGACGTCAATAATGACGTATGTTCCCATAGTAACGCCAATAGGGACTTTCC
ATTGACGTCAATGGGTGGACTATTTACGGTAAACTGCCCACTTGGCAGTACATCAAGTGTATCATATGCC
AAGTACGCCCCCTATTGACGTCAATGACGGTAAATGGCCCGCCTGGCATTATGCCCAGTACATGACCTTA
TGGGACTTTCCTACTTGGCAGTACATCTACGTATTAGTCATCGCTATTACCATGGTGATGCGGTTTTGGC
AGTACATCAATGGGCGTGGATAGCGGTTTGACTCACGGGGATTTCCAAGTCTCCACCCCATTGACGTCAA
TGGGAGTTTGTTTTGGCACCAAAATCAACGGGACTTTCCAAAATGTCGTAACAACTCCGCCCCATTGACG
CAAATGGGCGGTAGGCGTGTACGGTGGGAGGTCTATATAAGCAGAGCTCTCTGGCTAACTAGAGAACCCA
CTGCTTACTGGCTTATCGAAATTAATACGACTCACTATAGGGAGACCCAAGCTGGCTAGTTAAGCTTCGA
ATTCATGCCAAGTAGGAAGTTTGTTGAGGGTGAAGTGGTCAGAGGCCGATGGCCTGGGAGCTCCCTTTAT
TATGAAGTAGAGATTCTGAGCCACGACAACAAATCCCAGCTCTACACTGTAAAATACAAAGATGGCACCG
AACTGGAACTGAAGGAGAGTGATATCAAGCCTTTAAAATCCTTTAAGCAAAGAAAAAGTGGCTCGATTTC
CAGCTCTCCCTCTCGACGCCGTGGCAGCCGCAGCCGCAGCCGCTCAAGATCACGTTCCCGATCCCCGGGC
AGAGCACCGAAAGGCTCCAGAAGATCCGTCTCTGCTTCCCATGAGGGTGACGTGAAGGAGAAGAAGGAGA
AGGAGATGAGGAGGGAAATTCTGCAAGTTAAGCTGACTCCGCTTGTGTTGAAGCCGTTCGGAAACAGCGT
CAGCGTGTACAACGGGGAGCCCGAACACATGGAGAAGAACGCTACGCCGTATAAAGACAAGCAGGAAAGA
ATCATTTTGTCAACAGAAGACAGATATATAGTTACACAGTACAGCCTTCGTCCCAGGAGAGAAGAGGTCA
AAGCCAAAGAAATAGAGTCTGAGGAACAAAACCTTGTCACCAAAGGACCCGCACCTTTGGGAACCTTTCA
AGTGACCACTCCACAGAGGAAGGACTTGGAGTTTGGAGGAGTACCTGGTGCGGTCCTCATCATGCTGGGC
CTGCCCGCCTGCGTCCTCTTGCTGCTGCTGCAGTGCAGGCAGAAGGACCCGGATCCACCGGTCGCCACCA
TGGTGAGCAAGGGCGAGGAGCTGTTCACCGGGGTGGTGCCCATCCTGGTCGAGCTGGACGGCGACGTAAA
CGGCCACAAGTTCAGCGTGTCCGGCGAGGGCGAGGGCGATGCCACCTACGGCAAGCTGACCCTGAAGTTC
ATCTGCACCACCGGCAAGCTGCCCGTGCCCTGGCCCACCCTCGTGACCACCCTGACCTACGGCGTGCAGT
GCTTCAGCCGCTACCCCGACCACATGAAGCAGCACGACTTCTTCAAGTCCGCCATGCCCGAAGGCTACGT
CCAGGAGCGCACCATCTTCTTCAAGGACGACGGCAACTACAAGACCCGCGCCGAGGTGAAGTTCGAGGGC
GACACCCTGGTGAACCGCATCGAGCTGAAGGGCATCGACTTCAAGGAGGACGGCAACATCCTGGGGCACA
AGCTGGAGTACAACTACAACAGCCACAACGTCTATATCATGGCCGACAAGCAGAAGAACGGCATCAAGGT
GAACTTCAAGATCCGCCACAACATCGAGGACGGCAGCGTGCAGCTCGCCGACCACTACCAGCAGAACACC
CCCATCGGCGACGGCCCCGTGCTGCTGCCCGACAACCACTACCTGAGCACCCAGTCCGCCCTGAGCAAAG
ACCCCAACGAGAAGCGCGATCACATGGTCCTGCTGGAGTTCGTGACCGCCGCCGGGATCACTCACGGCAT
GGACGAGCTGTACAAGTAAGCGGCCGCTCGACTATGGGCACCAAAGAACCTGTAAACGTTATCTTTTTAA
ATTGAATGTGCACAAATAAAAGTTTGGAAAAGAAAAAAAAAAAAAAAAAAAAAAAAAAAAAAAAAAAAAA
AAAAAAAAAAAAAAAAAAAAAAAAAAAAAAAAAAAAAAAAAAAAATACGCATCATACGCTGTGGCGTACC
TCGAGTCTAGAGGGCCCTTCGAACAAAAACTCATCTCAGAAGAGGATCTGAATATGCATACCGGTCATCA
TCACCATCACCATTGAGTTTAAACCCGCTGATCAGCCTCGACTGTGCCTTCTAGTTGCCAGCCATCTGTT
GTTTGCCCCTCCCCCGTGCCTTCCTTGACCCTGGAAGGTGCCACTCCCACTGTCCTTTCCTAATAAAATG
AGGAAATTGCATCGCATTGTCTGAGTAGGTGTCATTCTATTCTGGGGGGTGGGGTGGGGCAGGACAGCAA
GGGGGAGGATTGGGAAGACAATAGCAGGCATGCTGGGGATGCGGTGGGCTCTATGGCTTCTGAGGCGGAA
AGAACCAGCTGGGGCTCTAGGGGGTATCCCC
[124 nt withheld, positions 2972-3095]
C
[32 nt withheld, positions 3097-3128]
CA
[57 nt withheld, positions 3131-3187]
A
[49 nt withheld, positions 3189-3237]
CCTTTGACGTTGGAGTCCACGTTCTTT
[37 nt withheld, positions 3265-3301]
ACCCTATCTCGGTCTATTCTTTTGATTTATAAGGGATTTTGGGGATTTCGGCCTATTGGTTAAAAAATGA
GCTGATTTAACAAAAATTTAACGCGAATTAATTCTGTGGAATGTGTGTCAGTTAGGGTGTGGAAAGTCCC
CAGGCTCCCCAGGCAGGCAGAAGTATGCAAAGCATGCATCTCAATTAGTCAGCAACCAGGTGTGGAAAGT
CCCCAGGCTCCCCAGCAGGCAGAAGTATGCAAAGCATGCATCTCAATTAGTCAGCAACCATAGTCCCGCC
CCTAACTCCGCCCATCCCGCCCCTAACTCCGCCCAGTTCCGCCCATTCTCCGCCCCATGGCTGACTAATT
TTTTTTATTTATGCAGAGGCCGAGGCCGCCTCTGCCTCTGAGCTATTCCAGAAGTAGTGAGGAGGCTTTT
TTGGAGGCCTAGGCTTTTGCAAAAAGCTCCCGGGAGCTTGTATATCCATTTTCGGATCTGATCAAGAGAC
AGGATGAGGATCGTTTCGCATGATTGAACAAGATGGATTGCACGCAGGTTCTCCGGCCGCTTGGGTGGAG
AGGCTATTCGGCTATGACTGGGCACAACAGACAATCGGCTGCTCTGATGCCGCCGTGTTCCGGCTGTCAG
CGCAGGGGCGCCCGGTTCTTTTTGTCAAGACCGACCTGTCCGGTGCCCTGAATGAACTGCAGGACGAGGC
AGCGCGGCTATCGTGGCTGGCCACGACGGGCGTTCCTTGCGCAGCTGTGCTCGACGTTGTCACTGAAGCG
GGAAGGGACTGGCTGCTATTGGGCGAAGTGCCGGGGCAGGATCTCCTGTCATCTCACCTTGCTCCTGCCG
AGAAAGTATCCATCATGGCTGATGCAATGCGGCGGCTGCATACGCTTGATCCGGCTACCTGCCCATTCGA
CCACCAAGCGAAACATCGCATCGAGCGAGCACGTACTCGGATGGAAGCCGGTCTTGTCGATCAGGATGAT
CTGGACGAAGAGCATCAGGGGCTCGCGCCAGCCGAACTGTTCGCCAGGCTCAAGGCGCGCATGCCCGACG
GCGAGGATCTCGTCGTGACCCATGGCGATGCCTGCTTGCCGAATATCATGGTGGAAAATGGCCGCTTTTC
TGGATTCATCGACTGTGGCCGGCTGGGTGTGGCGGACCGCTATCAGGACATAGCGTTGGCTACCCGTGAT
ATTGCTGAAGAGCTTGGCGGCGAATGGGCTGACCGCTTCCTCGTGCTTTACGGTATCGCCGCTCCCGATT
CGCAGCGCATCGCCTTCTATCGCCTTCTTGACGAGTTCTTCTGAGCGGGACTCTGGGGTTCGCGAAATGA
CCGACCAAGCGACGCCCAACCTGCCATCACGAGATTTCGATTCCACCGCCGCCTTCTATGAAAGGTTGGG
CTTCGGAATCGTTTTCCGGGACGCCGGCTGGATGATCCTCCAGCGCGGGGATCTCATGCTGGAGTTCTTC
GCCCACCCCAACTTGTTTATTGCAGCTTATAATGGTTACAAATAAAGCAATAGCATCACAAATTTCACAA
ATAAAGCATTTTTTTCACTGCATTCTAGTTGTGGTTTGTCCAAACTCATCAATGTATCTTATCATGTCTG
TATACCGTCGACCTCTAGCTAGAGCTTGGCGTAATCATGGTCATAGCTGTTTCCTGTGTGAAATTGTTAT
CCGCTCACAATTCCACACAACATACGAGCCGGAAGCATAAAGTGTAAAGCCTGGGGTGCCTAATGAGTGA
GCTAACTCACATTAATTGCGTTGCGCTCACTGCCCGCTTTCCAGTCGGGAAACCTGTCGTGCCAGCTGCA
TTAATGAATCGGCCAACGCGCGGGGAGAGGCGGTTTGCGTATTGGGCGCTCTTCCGCTTCCTCGCTCACT
GACTCGCTGCGCTCGGTCGTTCGGCTGCGGCGAGCGGTATCAGCTCACTCAAAGGCGGTAATACGGTTAT
CCACAGAATCAGGGGATAACGCAGGAAAGAACATGTGAGCAAAAGGCCAGCAAAAGGCCAGGAACCGTAA
AAAGGCCGCGTTGCTGGCGTTTTTCCATAGGCTCCGCCCCCCTGACGAGCATCACAAAAATCGACGCTCA
AGTCAGAGGTGGCGAAACCCGACAGGACTATAAAGATACCAGGCGTTTCCCCCTGGAAGCTCCCTCGTGC
GCTCTCCTGTTCCGACCCTGCCGCTTACCGGATACCTGTCCGCCTTTCTCCCTTCGGGAAGCGTGGCGCT
TTCTCAATGCTCACGCTGTAGGTATCTCAGTTCGGTGTAGGTCGTTCGCTCCAAGCTGGGCTGTGTGCAC
GAACCCCCCGTTCAGCCCGACCGCTGCGCCTTATCCGGTAACTATCGTCTTGAGTCCAACCCGGTAAGAC
ACGACTTATCGCCACTGGCAGCAGCCACTGGTAACAGGATTAGCAGAGCGAGGTATGTAGGCGGTGCTAC
AGAGTTCTTGAAGTGGTGGCCTAACTACGGCTACACTAGAAGGACAGTATTTGGTATCTGCGCTCTGCTG
AAGCCAGTTACCTTCGGAAAAAGAGTTGGTAGCTCTTGATCCGGCAAACAAACCACCGCTGGTAGCGGTG
GTTTTTTTGTTTGCAAGCAGCAGATTACGCGCAGAAAAAAAGGATCTCAAGAAGATCCTTTGATCTTTTC
TACGGGGTCTGACGCTCAGTGGAACGAAAACTCACGTTAAGGGATTTTGGTCATGAGATTATCAAAAAGG
ATCTTCACCTAGATCCTTTTAAATTAAAAATGAAGTTTTAAATCAATCTAAAGTATATATGAGTAAACTT
GGTCTGACAGTTACCAATGCTTAATCAGTGAGGCACCTATCTCAGCGATCTGTCTATTTCGTTCATCCAT
AGTTGCCTGACTCCCCGTCGTGTAGATAACTACGATACGGGAGGGCTTACCATCTGGCCCCAGTGCTGCA
ATGATACCGCGAGACCCACGCTCACCGGCTCCAGATTTATCAGCAATAAACCAGCCAGCCGGAAGGGCCG
AGCGCAGAAGTGGTCCTGCAACTTTATCCGCCTCCATCCAGTCTATTAATTGTTGCCGGGAAGCTAGAGT
AAGTAGTTCGCCAGTTAATAGTTTGCGCAACGTTGTTGCCATTGCTACAGGCATCGTGGTGTCACGCTCG
TCGTTTGGTATGGCTTCATTCAGCTCCGGTTCCCAACGATCAAGGCGAGTTACATGATCCCCCATGTTGT
GCAAAAAAGCGGTTAGCTCCTTCGGTCCTCCGATCGTTGTCAGAAGTAAGTTGGCCGCAGTGTTATCACT
CATGGTTATGGCAGCACTGCATAATTCTCTTACTGTCATGCCATCCGTAAGATGCTTTTCTGTGACTGGT
GAGTACTCAACCAAGTCATTCTGAGAATAGTGTATGCGGCGACCGAGTTGCTCTTGCCCGGCGTCAATAC
GGGATAATACCGCGCCACATAGCAGAACTTTAAAAGTGCTCATCATTGGAAAACGTTCTTCGGGGCGAAA
ACTCTCAAGGATCTTACCGCTGTTGAGATCCAGTTCGATGTAACCCACTCGTGCACCCAACTGATCTTCA
GCATCTTTTACTTTCACCAGCGTTTCTGGGTGAGCAAAAACAGGAAGGCAAAATGCCGCAAAAAAGGGAA
TAAGGGCGACACGGAAATGTTGAATACTCATACTCTTCCTTTTTCAATATTATTGAAGCATTTATCAGGG
TTATTGTCTCATGAGCGGATACATATTTGAATGTATTTAGAAAAATAAACAAATAGGGGTTCCGCGCACA
TTTCCCCGAAAAGTGCCACCTGACGTC
Features (pLannotate 1.2.2; 22 found; start..end, strand, type, name):
     36..80      -  misc_feature   bom (fragment): basis of mobility region from pBR322
    235..614     +  enhancer       CMV enhancer: human cytomegalovirus immediate early enhancer
    615..818     +  promoter       CMV promoter: human cytomegalovirus (CMV) immediate early promoter
    814..847     +  LTR            5' LTR (truncated) (fragment): truncated 5' long terminal repeat (LTR) from HIV-1
    863..881     +  promoter       T7 promoter: promoter for bacteriophage T7 RNA polymerase
    915..1661    +  CDS            Lbr (fragment): LBR_MOUSE - Experimental evidence at protein level: Swiss-Prot protein existence level 1. Catalyzes the reduction of the C14-unsaturated bond of lanosterol, as part of the metabolic pathway leading to cholesterol biosynthesis (PubMed:18785926). Plays a critical role in myeloid cell cholesterol biosynthesis which is essential to both myeloid cell growth and functional maturation (PubMed:22140257). Mediates the activation of NADPH oxidases, perhaps by maintaining critical levels of cholesterol required for membrane lipid raft formation during neutrophil differentiation (PubMed:22140257). Anchors
   1680..2399    +  CDS            EGFP: the original enhanced GFP (Yang et al., 1996) mammalian codon-optimized
   2467..2488    +  promoter       TEF1 promoter (fragment): S. cerevisiae TEF1; promoter for EF-1α
   2702..2926    +  polyA_signal   bGH poly(A) signal: bovine growth hormone polyadenylation signal
   2930..2951    +  promoter       SV40 promoter (fragment): SV40 enhancer and early promoter
   2972..3400    +  rep_origin     f1 ori (sequence partly withheld): f1 bacteriophage origin of replication; arrow indicates direction of (+) strand synthesis
   3414..3744    +  promoter       SV40 promoter: SV40 enhancer and early promoter
   3811..4602    +  CDS            neo: KKA2_KLEPN - Also known as kan, nptII. Experimental evidence at protein level: Swiss-Prot protein existence level 1. Resistance to kanamycin, neomycin, paromomycin, ribostamycin, butirosin and gentamicin B. From Klebsiella pneumoniae.
   4628..4786    +  CDS            ble (fragment): BLE_KLEPN - Experimental evidence at protein level: Swiss-Prot protein existence level 1. Binding protein with a strong affinity to the bleomycin family of antibiotics. Binds to CL990; an antimitotic-antibiotic compound. From Klebsiella pneumoniae.
   4781..4902    +  polyA_signal   SV40 poly(A) signal: SV40 polyadenylation signal
   4975..4991    -  protein_bind   lac operator: The lac repressor binds to the lac operator to inhibit transcription in E. coli. This inhibition can be relieved by adding lactose or isopropyl-β-D-thiogalactopyranoside (IPTG). lac repressor encoded by lacI
   4999..5029    -  promoter       lac promoter: promoter for the E. coli lac operon
   5044..5065    -  protein_bind   CAP binding site: CAP binding activates transcription in the presence of cAMP. E. coli catabolite activator protein
   5078..5170    -  CDS            lacI (fragment): lac repressor; lacI; The lac repressor binds to the lac operator to inhibit transcription in E. coli. This inhibition can be relieved by adding lactose or isopropyl-β-D-thiogalactopyranoside (IPTG).
   5353..5941    -  rep_origin     ori: high-copy-number ColE1/pMB1/pBR322/pUC origin of replication
   6112..6972    -  CDS            AmpR: β-lactamase; bla; confers resistance to ampicillin, carbenicillin, and related antibiotics
   6973..7077    -  promoter       AmpR promoter: bla
