[The description below was written by a language model from this plasmid's Addgene catalogue record and pLannotate feature annotations shown in this document.]
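Description:
pcDNA-LBR-EGFP-polyA is a mammalian expression plasmid built on a pcDNA3.1-polyA backbone. It serves two roles: driving expression in transfected mammalian cells and acting as a template for in vitro transcription. It is propagated in E. coli as a high-copy plasmid through a ColE1/pUC-type origin and selected with ampicillin via the β-lactamase gene and its native promoter. An f1 origin is also present. A separate SV40 early promoter–neo–SV40 poly(A) cassette would allow G418 selection of stably transfected mammalian cells, although the record does not describe that use.

The payload is a fragment of mouse lamin B receptor (Lbr) fused at its C terminus to EGFP. According to the record, only the N-terminal domain of LBR is included, which agrees with the annotated partial Lbr coding sequence lying directly upstream of the EGFP open reading frame. The human CMV immediate-early enhancer and promoter drive the fusion in mammalian cells, and the bovine growth hormone polyadenylation signal follows it. A T7 promoter sits between the CMV promoter and the coding sequence, so the same plasmid can be transcribed in vitro into mRNA. The "polyA" in the backbone name suggests an encoded poly(A) tract for such transcripts, but the feature table does not annotate one. A few short fragment matches (HIV-1 LTR, TEF1 promoter, ble, lacI, bom) look like backbone remnants or annotation artefacts rather than functional parts.

The stated use is to express LBR-EGFP in mammalian cells or to synthesise mRNA for injection into oocytes. The fluorescent fusion would plausibly mark the nuclear envelope in live imaging, which fits the associated study of nuclear pore complex assembly in mouse zygotes.
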