Addgene plasmid #59748: pcDNA-LBR-EGFP-polyA
Purpose: Express LBR-EGFP in mammalian cells (CMV promoter). Also suitable for in vitro transcription (T7 promoter) for injecting mRNA into oocytes. This LBR contains N-terminal domain only.
Depositing lab: Yi Zhang. Depositing organization: Boston Children's Hospital. Publication: Nucleosome assembly is required for nuclear pore complex assembly in mouse zygotes. Inoue A, Zhang Y. Nat Struct Mol Biol. 2014 Jul;21(7):609-16. doi: 10.1038/nsmb.2839. Epub 2014 Jun 8. PubMed 24908396.
Backbone
  Vector backbone: pcDNA3.1-polyA
  Vector type: Mammalian Expression
Growth in bacteria
  Bacterial resistance: Ampicillin, 100 μg/mL
  Growth temperature: 37°C
  Growth strain: XL10 Gold
  Copy number: High Copy
Gene/Insert
  Gene/Insert name: LBR-EGFP
  Species: M. musculus (mouse)
  Promoter: CMV and T7
  Tag / fusion protein: EGFP (C terminal on insert)
  Cloning method: Ligation Independent Cloning
  Sequencing primers: 5′ CACTGCTTACTGGCTTATCG; 3′ CCAAACTTTTATTTGTGCACAT
Terms and licenses: Academic/Nonprofit Terms; Industry Terms: Not Available to Industry
How to cite: pcDNA-LBR-EGFP-polyA was a gift from Yi Zhang (Addgene plasmid # 59748 ; http://n2t.net/addgene:59748 ; RRID:Addgene_59748)
