>Addgene plasmid #59748 | pcDNA-LBR-EGFP-polyA | addgene partial sequence | sequence record 96466 | CMV-F 5'-CGCAAATGGGCGGTAGGCGTG-3'
ACTAGAGAACCCACTGCTTACTGGCTTATCGAAATTAATACGACTCACTATAGGGAGACCCAAGCTGGCT
AGTTAAGCTTCGAATTCATGCCAAGTAGGAAGTTTGTTGAGGGTGAAGTGGTCAGAGGCCGATGGCCTGG
GAGCTCCCTTTATTATGAAGTAGAGATTCTGAGCCACGACAACAAATCCCAGCTCTACACTGTAAAATAC
AAAGATGGCACCGAACTGGAACTGAAGGAGAGTGATATCAAGCCTTTAAAATCCTTTAAGCAAAGAAAAA
GTGGCTCGATTTCCAGCTCTCCCTCTCGACGCCGTGGCAGCCGCAGCCGCAGCCGCTCAAGATCACGTTC
CCGATCCCCGGGCAGAGCACCGAAAGGCTCCAGAAGATCCGTCTCTGCTTCCCATGAGGGTGACGTGAAG
GAGAAGAAGGAGAAGGAGATGAGGAGGGAAATTCTGCAAGTTAAGCTGACTCCGCTTGTGTTGAAGCCGT
TCGGAAACAGCGTCAGCGTGTACAACGGGGAGCCCGAACACATGGAGAAGAACGCTACGCCGTATAAAGA
CAAGCAGGAAAGAATCATTTTGTCAACAGAAGACAGATATATAGTTACACAGTACAGCCTTCGTCCCAGG
AGAGAAGAGGTCAAAGCCAAAGAAATAGAGTCTGAGGAACAAAACCTTGTCACCAAAGGACCCGCACCTT
TGGGAACCTTTCAAGTGACCACTCCACAGAGGAAGGACTTGGAGTTTGGAGGAGTACCTGGTGCGGTCCT
CATCATGCTGGGCCTGCCCGCCTGCGTCCTCTTGCTGCTGCTGCAGTGCAGGCAGAA
