>Addgene plasmid #59748 | pcDNA-LBR-EGFP-polyA | addgene partial sequence | sequence record 96472 | GFP2(b) 5'-CTTGATGCCGTTCTTCTGCTTGT-3'
GTTGTACTCCAGCTTGTGCCCCAGGATGTTGCCGTCCTCCTTGAAGTCGATGCCCTTCAGCTCGATGCGG
TTCACCAGGGTGTCGCCCTCGAACTTCACCTCGGCGCGGGTCTTGTAGTTGCCGTCGTCCTTGAAGAAGA
TGGTGCGCTCCTGGACGTAGCCTTCGGGCATGGCGGACTTGAAGAAGTCGTGCTGCTTCATGTGGTCGGG
GTAGCGGCTGAAGCACTGCACGCCGTAGGTCAGGGTGGTCACGAGGGTGGGCCAGGGCACGGGCAGCTTG
CCGGTGGTGCAGATGAACTTCAGGGTCAGCTTGCCGTAGGTGGCATCGCCCTCGCCCTCGCCGGACACGC
TGAACTTGTGGCCGTTTACGTCGCCGTCCAGCTCGACCAGGATGGGCACCACCCCGGTGAACAGCTCCTC
GCCCTTGCTCACCATGGTGGCGACCGGTGGATCCGGGTCCTTCTGCCTGCACTGCAGCAGCAGCAAGAGG
ACGCAGGCGGGCAGGCCCAGCATGATGAGGACCGCACCAGGTACTCCTCCAAACTCCAAGTCCTTCCTCT
GTGGAGTGGTCACTTGAAAGGTTCCCAAAGGTGCGGGTCCTTTGGTGACAAGGTTTTGTTCCTCAGACTC
TATTTCTTTGGCTTTGACCTCTTCTCTCCTGGGACGAAGGCTGTACTGTGTAACTATATATCTGTCTTCT
GTTGACAAAATGATTCTTTCCTGCTTGTCTTTATACGGCGTAGCGTTCTTCTCCATGTGTTCGGGCTCCC
CGTTGTACACGCTGACGCTGTTTCCGAACGGCTTCAACACAAGCGGAGTCAGCTT
